>Addgene plasmid #223049 | rag2:METTL1-S27D_CE_pISceI | addgene full sequence | sequence record 443475 | Addgene NGS Result
TCTCTTCATGGCCCTGCTCTTCAGACACAGGTGCTCCGCTGTTTGTGTTTTTCACTGTTCTTCAGGCACT
CGTGGTTACGGGTTTTTGTTTTGCACTCTTGCACACACATCTCTCGGCCTCCAAAACAAACACACAACTG
CACGAGGGCTCGAAGCCCCCACCGAAAAACAAAAACATTATGCTAATGAGGAAGGCACAGCTGTTCCCTT
CTTCACTCTCTCTCTCGTTCTTTCAACAACAGTCGCCTAATTTCTCTCGTTCCTTTAAAGAGCCGCCAAG
CAGAAACAGTTAATGCAAATATAAGCCTGCGGGAAATAAGGAGAATTTTTACAAAATCCGAGCTTCCCCT
CCTGCCAAAATGTGATGTGTGACTCACGCATTCGATATTTGGTGTAATGAGAGTGAATCATTCTGCTCCA
CACCGAACCCGATGCCACAGACCACTCAGATGCACACCGAGGAGACTATTTTAACAGCACATTACATCCA
GACTGTCACAGATGCATTACCAAGAGTGTGATTTCAGTGTCGAATGCAGGTCTTAAAGGAAAATCTGTTG
CGATTGCATGTGCGCTAACTAGACACGACCAACGAATGGGAACAATCTGTGAAATATTATACAATCACAG
GCAATTAAAAGATGTTTAAAGTTCAATTTAGTTTTAATTAATATGTTATATAAAACTAATCTGTTTTAAA
TGTATATTTATGATTTTAGCTTTAGCTAGCCTCTTGACCAGCAGCTGAAGTGTCCGGCAAGTACCTAAAA
GGGAGACCACATGGGAAAGCTAGGTTGCTCCCGGAAGAGGTGTTAGTAAACCAGCAGGTCTACCTGTGGT
CTGTGTGGGTCCTAATGCCCCAGTATAAACCAGCAGGTCAACCTGTGGTCTGTGTGGGTCCTAATGCCCC
AGTATAAACCAGCAGGTCTACCTGTGGTCTGTGTGGGTCCTAATGCCCCAGTATAAACCAGCAGGTCAAC
CTGTAGTCTGTGTGGGTCCTAATGCCCCAGTATAAACCAGCAGGTCTACCTGTGGTCTGTGTGGGTCCTA
ATGCCCCAGTATAAACCAACAGGTCAACCTGTGATCTGTGTGGGTCCTAATGCCCCAGTATAAACCAGCA
GGTCAACCTGTGGTCTGTGTGGGTCCTAATGCCCCAGTATAAACCAGCAGGTCAACCTGTGGTCTGTGTG
GGTCCTAATGCCCCAGTATAAACCAGCAGGTCAACCTACCTGTGGTCTGTGTGGGTCCTAATGCCCCAGT
ATAAACCAGCAGGTCAACCTGTGGTCTGTGTGGGTCCTAATGCCCCAGTATAAACCAGCAGGTCTACCTG
TGGTCTGTGTGGGTCCTAATGCACCAGTATAAACCAGCAGGTCAACCTGTGGTCTGTGTGGGTTCTAATG
CCCCAGTATAAACCAGCAGGTCAACCTGTGGTCTGTGTGGGTCCAAATGCCCCAGTACAAACCAGCAGGT
CAACCTGTGGTCTGTGTGGGTCCTAATGCCCCAGTATAAACCAGCAGGTCAACCTGTGGTCTGTGTGGGT
CCTAATGCCCCGGTACAAACCAGCATGTCAACCTGTGGTCTGTGTGGGTCCTAATGCCCCAGTATAAACC
AGCAGGTCAACCTGTGGTCTGTGTGGGTCCTAATGCCCCAGTATATTGATGGAGACTCTATACTGCTCGG
TGAGCTCCATCTTTCGGATAAGATGTTAAAACAAGGTCCCGACTCTCTGTGGTGGTAAAAAATTCCCAGG
ATGTCCTTCCTACCCTGGCATCCTGGACAAATTTGCTCACTGTCCTCTGTCCATCATGGCCTCCTAACCA
TCCCCATATCATAATTGGCTTTATCACTCTAGCTGGGGCCGAAATCGCATACTTCCATTTTATGAGGTAC
GCTAAAATCAGTATGCGAGCCAAGTAATATGTCCGAATACTTCCGGCGAGATTCTAGAGTGTGCATTCGA
TGCACGCTACGCTATTCCATGATGCCCCGTGAGAGAATTCTTGAATCGGAGAGAAGCAACGCAACTCATG
CGGGTAGGTTACGTGACGATGACATATTGGCGGATGTAGTACGTCCAAGTTCCATTCATACTGCTCACAT
TCATATTTTATAGAATGTTCTTTTCCCACAGCCAAGTAGTAAGTTTAAATTCAAATACAGTACCTACTAA
GTAGTAGTAGACGGTTTCGGACGCAGCCCCTGTCTCCTCTCCACCAATATACTGGTGTGTAGTGTGCGGT
CTGGTGCAATATGGCTGCCATCGCGTCATCCAGGTGGATGCTGCACACTGGTGGTTGATGAGGAGATTTT
GCCCAAAAAAGTGTTTTGAGTTTCCAGAAAAGCGCGATATAAATGTAAGGAATTATCATTAGCTTATTAT
AATGGAACTTTCTGGATAACTTGTGCCAGAGCTAGGGGCCATTAAAACTTTGCCCTGGGGTACCTCAGGG
AGCTGCAAGGAAGTGCTATAGGGCTAATGAAATGTTTGGGGGAAAAAAAAAAATTTTATAAGTAAAAATA
AAACTAAAATAATTAATAATTTCATTGTTGAAAATTATAGTAAAATTGATAAACAAGATAAGCAGCATTA
GTATAAAAAACTAAAAACAAACGTAATTTAAAATAATTAAATTGTTTTAAATAAATTATACAAAATAATG
TTTACAACGACACGGTGGTGCAGTAGGTAGTGCTGTCGCCAGCAAAGCAAGAAGGTCGCTGGTTCGAGCC
TCAGCTGGATCACTTGATGTTTCTGTGTGGAGCATTCGCGTGCGTTTAACCCCAGATTAATAAAGAGACT
AAGCCGAAAAGAAAATAAATGTATGAAAATGTTTACGTAAAATGTAAATAAATGCATGATTAATAAAATA
TATGAATTTTAAAGATTGAGGTAGAATTGTTTTATTATTCACACATTTGGTTATTTTTAATCAGTGACAA
CTTGTGATGCTCTTTATATTGTTTATTACGCTACTTTGAATATTCAGTCTCAAATTGCATGTAAATACGA
CTTCAAAGCAGAATTAGTTTAATTTAATTGCCTGTAAACAGTGTTGTACTTTGATGGTGATTGTCTGATA
ATAATATGATTTCACTATTTAAAATTTGAAAAAAAAAAATCTGAAAAATACTCACCGGCCACTTTATTAG
GTACACCTGTCTAACTGCTTGTTAACGTAAATTTCTAATCAGCCAATCACCAGGCAGCAACTCAGTGCAT
TTAGGCATGTAGACATGGTCAAGACGATCTGCTGCAGTTCAAAGCGAGCATCAGAATGGAGAAGCAAGGT
GATTTAAGTGACTTTAAACGTGACGTGTTTGTTGGTGCCAGACGGGCTGGTCTGAGTATTTCAGAAACTG
CTGATTTACTGGGGTTTTCACACACAAACATCTCTGGGGTTTACAGAGAATGGTCCAAAAAAAGATAATA
TCCAGTGAGCGGCAGTTCTGTGGGGGCAAATGTCTTGTTGATGCCAGAGGTCAGAGGAGAATGGCCTGAC
TGGTTCCAGCTGATAGAAAGGCAACAGTAATTCAAATAACCACTCGTTAGAACTGAGGCATGCAGAAGAG
CACCTTTGAACACAACATGTCGAACCTTGAGGCGGGTGGGCTACAGCAGCTCAAGACCACATCGGGTGCC
ACTCCTGTCAGCTAAGAACAGGAAACTGAGGCTACAATTCGCACAGGCTCAACATAAGTAGACAATAGAA
GATTGAACATTATGTTGCCTGGTCAGATGGATACATTCTACCTTGTATCAACAGTTCAGGCTGGTGATGG
TGGTGTAATGGTGTGGGGGATATATTCTTGGCACACTTTGGGCCCATTAGTACCAATTAACCATCGTGTC
AACGCCACAGCCTAACTGAGTATTGTTGCTGACCATGTTCATTTCTTTTTGACCACAGTGTACCCATCTT
CTGATGGCTACTTCCTGCAGGATAATGCACCATGTCATAAAGCGTGAATGATCTCAGACTGGTTTCTTGA
ACATGACAATGAGTTCACTGTGCTCGAATGACCTCCACAGTCACCAGATCTCAATCCAATAGAGCGCCTT
TGGGGTGTGGTAGAATGGAAGATTCGCATCCTGGATGTGCAGCCGACAAATCTGCATGATGCTAGCATGT
CAATATGGACCAAAATCTCTGAGGAATTTTCCAGTACCTGGTTGAAATGCAAAAGGAAGGGAATCTATGC
TAAGGCAAAAAGAGGTCCAACCCAGTACTAGTGGGGTGTACATAATAAAGTGGCCGGTGAGTGTATATTG
TTAAGGATATCTAGATAATCCAAATAATTTACAGCACTATTTAAAAAAAAAACTTTATGTCACCAAGTCT
GCATTTATTTGATCACAATTACAGTCGAAAAAGCAATATCGGGATACATTGTTTCCATTTAAAATAACTA
TATTATATTTTAAATATTTTTGACAATGTTATTTCTTTAATGCCAAAGCTAAATTGTATTCAATCTGAAT
TTTAGTGTCACATGATCCTTCAGAAAATATTAACACATTGCTAAAAATGTATATTATTATCAATTTGGAT
TTTTTTTTTTTTTTTGTATATTAACCTATGCTATTGGTTACTATACAAAAGTATTACTGTGAATATATGC
ATATACAGAACCGTATCAAGCGCGGGGGGTGGTTGGGTTATGTCCCCATTTGGAAAGACCTGGAAACATT
CATAATGACTAAAATTGCACGGAAAAATATAATATCTATGAGTATTGCTGATCAGCAGCACAAAACCAGA
ACTCCATATTAATAAACAGCCAATGATGCAGTGAGTTTGTGCATGTTTTCATTCAAACTCGTGTGATTGT
GCTCAAACACCTGTTGTGAGCAGCAGTTGCAAACAGTAAACCTCAAGAGGAGCCAGTCAACCTTCACAAA
CACTCAACCTCTGGCTCACTCACTAAACAATTCGCGTTAATATCTAAAATAAAAATTTCCAGCACCAAAC
AGCTCTCAGATTTCGGAGTACACTGACCAAGAGGTAAGAAGTAACGTTACATTACTAGGACGACTATTGT
AAGACTAGATATGTAATATTTGGAAGCGTACGTGTTTTAAGTGACATATAGAGTAGAGGAACTGATGGAA
ATACGATTTGCATAATGTAAAATGATATATATTAAAATATAGGCTACAGTAGGTAACGTGGTTTACATAT
AACGTTACTGTGTTAATGTAGTGCTCAGTTACTCGTGTTGACAGTTATTATTAGTGCTTGCTAATTTGTT
TGTTAATGCTTCTCTTGCGTATTTGATTACCTTCAGGCGAATCTAAAACATATCAGATGTAGAAACGGCA
GAAAAATGTTGAAGAAAATACGAGAATAGTAGCTTTTGGAGCACATAGAAAAGTACATCAGATAAAGCCT
ACCGTTTAAACGCAGACGCCGCTCTCGCACTGAATGCTGGGTACTGTAGTCCTTATATTGTATGCTTAAT
GTGCGTCTCAACGGGAAACTAGAGTTAGGAAAACTACAATTTCCTGTGGAAAATGTTTCTGTTTTCGGGG
AAACAGCGAAAGAAAGATATGGTTCCGCGTTTTTTTCTTACTTTGAATAATAAAATAAGACCTAACTACA
CACTTCGCTTACTCTTATGCTAATTTGAAGCACTAGCATTCTTTGATACAATGATAATCATTTAAACATC
ACAGTTATACTACAAATACTATGGTTAAACTATGTCTAGTGTAGTGTAACACTATGGTTGCCATTGTTAT
CTTTAAGTTTAAGTATTATCTGTGGTAAAGCCATGGTTGGTTTTTATAAGAGGTAATAAAATTAACATTG
TACAATTAAATGACTATAAATTAATGTTTTTTTTTATTTTTTTTACACAGCTACCTTCAAAAAGGGATCC
ATGGCAGCCGAGACTCGGAACGTGGCCGGAGCAGAGGCCCCACCGCCCCAGAAGCGCTACTACCGGCAAC
GTGCTCACGATAACCCCATGGCGGACCACACGCTGCGCTACCCTGTGAAGCCAGAGGAGATGGACTGGTC
TGAGCTATACCCAGAGTTCTTCGCTCCACTCACTCAAAATCAGAGCCACGATGACCCAAAGGATAAGAAA
GAAAAGAGAGCTCAGGCCCAAGTGGAGTTTGCAGACATAGGCTGTGGCTATGGTGGCCTGTTAGTGGAAC
TGTCACCGCTGTTCCCAGACACACTTATTCTGGGTCTGGAGATCCGGGTGAAGGTCTCAGACTATGTACA
AGACCGGATTCGGGCCCTACGCGCAGCTCCTGCAGGTGGCTTCCAGAACATCGCCTGTCTCCGTAGCAAT
GCCATGAAGCACCTTCCTAACTTCTTCTACAAGGGCCAGCTGACAAAGATGTTCTTCCTCTTCCCCGACC
CACATTTCAAGCGGACAAAGCACAAGTGGCGAATCATCAGTCCCACCCTGCTAGCAGAATATGCCTACGT
GCTAAGAGTTGGGGGGCTGGTGTATACCATAACCGATGTGCTGGAGCTACACGACTGGATGTGCACTCAT
TTCGAAGAGCACCCACTGTTTGAGCGTGTGCCTCTGGAGGACCTGAGTGAAGACCCCGTTGTGGGACATC
TAGGCACCTCAACTGAGGAGGGGAAGAAAGTTCTACGTAATGGAGGGAAGAATTTCCCAGCCATCTTCCG
AAGAATACAAGATCCCGTCCTCCAGGCAGTGACCTCCCAAACCAGCCTGCCTGGTCACTGAATCGATGAT
GATCCAGACATGATAAGATACATTGATGAGTTTGGACAAACCACAACTAGAATGCAGTGAAAAAAATGCT
TTATTTGTGAAATTTGTGATGCTATTGCTTTATTTGTAACCATTATAAGCTGCAATAAACAAGTTAACAA
CAACAATTGCATTCATTTTATGTTTCAGGTTCAGGGGGAGGTGTGGGAGGTTTTTTAAAGCAAGTAAAAC
CTCTACAAATGTGGTATGGCTGATTATGATCCTCTAGATCAGATCTCTTGTTTATTGCAGCTTATAATGG
TTACAAATAAAGCAATAGCATCACAAATTTCACAAATAAAGCATTTTTTTCACTGCATTCTAGTTGTGGT
TTGTCCAAACTCATCAATGTATCTTATCATGTCTGGATCTACGTAATACGACTCACTATAGTTCTAGAGG
CTCGAGAGGGGCCGCTTTACTTGTACAGCTCGTCCATGCCGAGAGTGATCCCGGCGGCGGTCACGAACTC
CAGCAGGACCATGTGATCGCGCTTCTCGTTGGGGTCTTTGCTCAGGGCGGACTGGGTGCTCAGGTAGTGG
TTGTCGGGCAGCAGCACGGGGCCGTCGCCGATGGGGGTGTTCTGCTGGTAGTGGTCGGCGAGCTGCACGC
TGCCGTCCTCGATGTTGTGGCGGATCTTGAAGTTCACCTTGATGCCGTTCTTCTGCTTGTCGGCCATGAT
ATAGACGTTGTGGCTGTTGTAGTTGTACTCCAGCTTGTGCCCCAGGATGTTGCCGTCCTCCTTGAAGTCG
ATGCCCTTCAGCTCGATGCGGTTCACCAGGGTGTCGCCCTCGAACTTCACCTCGGCGCGGGTCTTGTAGT
TGCCGTCGTCCTTGAAGAAGATGGTGCGCTCCTGGACGTAGCCTTCGGGCATGGCGGACTTGAAGAAGTC
GTGCTGCTTCATGTGGTCGGGGTAGCGGCTGAAGCACTGCACGCCGTAGGTCAGGGTGGTCACGAGGGTG
GGCCAGGGCACGGGCAGCTTGCCGGTGGTGCAGATGAACTTCAGGGTCAGCTTGCCGTAGGTGGCATCGC
CCTCGCCCTCGCCGGACACGCTGAACTTGTGGCCGTTTACGTCGCCGTCCAGCTCGACCAGGATGGGCAC
CACCCCGGTGAACAGCTCTTCGCCCTTGCTCACCATGGTCACTGTCTGCTTTGCTGTTGGTCTGGGCTCC
TGGGTCACTGGCTTACTAATGGAGTCTTTATGTATGAGGACTCTTATCAATTGTTCTTCTATAAAGGTCT
GCAGTGTTTCTGTTCGTCCCCTACATGGACACCCAGAGCCTCCTAAATACAGGAGCCCTGATAACTGCAC
AAGTGCTCAGATTCCAGCAGGGTGGAAATGAGATAAAGTGTGCAGATGGGGAGGGGGACGTGAATGAGAG
ATTTGAGGGATGAAAAGGATGGATGAACGCATTGAAAATAGCCCCTTTCACAAAATAATACCAGTAAATT
GTCATATAATTAATGACCAGACCTTTACCTGTAAATGATGTGATGTTCATATACAGAAGAATGCCAACAA
TTTACAGATGATTTTACAAATTCTTAATTTTCCTTTTCTAAATGGATTTGTTCACACATTATCTCTTCAA
AGCAATTGAATTTTCTGGAAAAGATTGGCTGTGTGTGTAAAAGGTGCTACTGAGGAATTTAATGTGACAT
GGAATGAAGCAAACAGCAGCCTAAGACAGGATGGCAGGAAAAATGTCACATGTTTAAAATAAGAGTGAAA
CCAACGACCTGGACTTATAGAGACTGTGTGTCCTTAGGCAAAGCTCTTGTACAAACAGTGCTTGTGACTG
TGAAATTCGGGGTTTGCCTGGATTGTGTTAAATGTGTGCTTGGATGTATCATAAAAAAGAATCGGTTCTC
TGTATTTGACATTTTCTGTAATTTATCTAAAGTTACAACTGGCTATGCCTGATTTTTATCACTATTGAAT
CAATCATTTTAAAGAATGTTAAGTCTGCTGATTTGGAGAGCTCATTTACATTTATTTTGAATGTCTCTTA
TTTAACACAACTGATTTAAGCTTTAGATCTGCGAAGATACGGCCACGGGTGCTCTTGATCCTGTGGCTGA
TTTTGGACTGTGCTGCTCGCAGCTGCTGATGAATCACATACTTCCTCCATTTTCTTCCACTGATTGACTG
TTATAATTTCCCTAATTTCCAGGTCAAGGTGCTGTGCATTGTGGTAATAGATGTGACATGATTGCATTCA
TTTTATGTTTCAGGTTCAGGGGGAGGTGTGGGAGGTTTTTTAAAGCAAGTAAAACCTCTACAAATGTGGT
ATGGCTGATTATGATCCTCTAGATCAGATCCACTAGTTCTAGAGCGGCCATTACCCTGTTATCCCTAGGC
CGCCACCGCGGTGGAGCTCCAATTCGCCCTATAGTGAGTCGTATTACGCGCGCTCACTGGCCGTCGTTTT
ACAACGTCGTGACTGGGAAAACCCTGGCGTTACCCAACTTAATCGCCTTGCAGCACATCCCCCTTTCGCC
AGCTGGCGTAATAGCGAAGAGGCCCGCACCGATCGCCCTTCCCAACAGTTGCGCAGCCTGAATGGCGAAT
GGAAATTGTAAGCGTTAATATTTTGTTAAAATTCGCGTTAAATTTTTGTTAAATCAGCTCATTTTTTAAC
CAATAGGCCGAAATCGGCAAAATCCCTTATAAATCAAAAGAATAGACCGAGATAGGGT
[37 nt withheld, positions 9439-9475]
AAAGAACGTGGACTCCAACGTCAAAGG
[49 nt withheld, positions 9503-9551]
T
[91 nt withheld, positions 9553-9643]
G
[124 nt withheld, positions 9645-9768]
CAGGTGGCACTTTTCGGGGAAATGTGCGCGGAACCCCTATTTGTTTATTTTTCTAAATACATTCAAATAT
GTATCCGCTCATGAGACAATAACCCTGATAAATGCTTCAATAATATTGAAAAAGGAAGAGTATGAGTATT
CAACATTTCCGTGTCGCCCTTATTCCCTTTTTTGCGGCATTTTGCCTTCCTGTTTTTGCTCACCCAGAAA
CGCTGGTGAAAGTAAAAGATGCTGAAGATCAGTTGGGTGCACGAGTGGGTTACATCGAACTGGATCTCAA
CAGCGGTAAGATCCTTGAGAGTTTTCGCCCCGAAGAACGTTTTCCAATGATGAGCACTTTTAAAGTTCTG
CTATGTGGCGCGGTATTATCCCGTATTGACGCCGGGCAAGAGCAACTCGGTCGCCGCATACACTATTCTC
AGAATGACTTGGTTGAGTACTCACCAGTCACAGAAAAGCATCTTACGGATGGCATGACAGTAAGAGAATT
ATGCAGTGCTGCCATAACCATGAGTGATAACACTGCGGCCAACTTACTTCTGACAACGATCGGAGGACCG
AAGGAGCTAACCGCTTTTTTGCACAACATGGGGGATCATGTAACTCGCCTTGATCGTTGGGAACCGGAGC
TGAATGAAGCCATACCAAACGACGAGCGTGACACCACGATGCCTGTAGCAATGGCAACAACGTTGCGCAA
ACTATTAACTGGCGAACTACTTACTCTAGCTTCCCGGCAACAATTAATAGACTGGATGGAGGCGGATAAA
GTTGCAGGACCACTTCTGCGCTCGGCCCTTCCGGCTGGCTGGTTTATTGCTGATAAATCTGGAGCCGGTG
AGCGTGGGTCTCGCGGTATCATTGCAGCACTGGGGCCAGATGGTAAGCCCTCCCGTATCGTAGTTATCTA
CACGACGGGGAGTCAGGCAACTATGGATGAACGAAATAGACAGATCGCTGAGATAGGTGCCTCACTGATT
AAGCATTGGTAACTGTCAGACCAAGTTTACTCATATATACTTTAGATTGATTTAAAACTTCATTTTTAAT
TTAAAAGGATCTAGGTGAAGATCCTTTTTGATAATCTCATGACCAAAATCCCTTAACGTGAGTTTTCGTT
CCACTGAGCGTCAGACCCCGTAGAAAAGATCAAAGGATCTTCTTGAGATCCTTTTTTTCTGCGCGTAATC
TGCTGCTTGCAAACAAAAAAACCACCGCTACCAGCGGTGGTTTGTTTGCCGGATCAAGAGCTACCAACTC
TTTTTCCGAAGGTAACTGGCTTCAGCAGAGCGCAGATACCAAATACTGTTCTTCTAGTGTAGCCGTAGTT
AGGCCACCACTTCAAGAACTCTGTAGCACCGCCTACATACCTCGCTCTGCTAATCCTGTTACCAGTGGCT
GCTGCCAGTGGCGATAAGTCGTGTCTTACCGGGTTGGACTCAAGACGATAGTTACCGGATAAGGCGCAGC
GGTCGGGCTGAACGGGGGGTTCGTGCACACAGCCCAGCTTGGAGCGAACGACCTACACCGAACTGAGATA
CCTACAGCGTGAGCTATGAGAAAGCGCCACGCTTCCCGAAGGGAGAAAGGCGGACAGGTATCCGGTAAGC
GGCAGGGTCGGAACAGGAGAGCGCACGAGGGAGCTTCCAGGGGGAAACGCCTGGTATCTTTATAGTCCTG
TCGGGTTTCGCCACCTCTGACTTGAGCGTCGATTTTTGTGATGCTCGTCAGGGGGGCGGAGCCTATGGAA
AAACGCCAGCAACGCGGCCTTTTTACGGTTCCTGGCCTTTTGCTGGCCTTTTGCTCACATGTTCTTTCCT
GCGTTATCCCCTGATTCTGTGGATAACCGTATTACCGCCTTTGAGTGAGCTGATACCGCTCGCCGCAGCC
GAACGACCGAGCGCAGCGAGTCAGTGAGCGAGGAAGCGGAAGAGCGCCCAATACGCAAACCGCCTCTCCC
CGCGCGTTGGCCGATTCATTAATGCAGCTGGCACGACAGGTTTCCCGACTGGAAAGCGGGCAGTGAGCGC
AACGCAATTAATGTGAGTTAGCTCACTCATTAGGCACCCCAGGCTTTACACTTTATGCTTCCGGCTCGTA
TGTTGTGTGGAATTGTGAGCGGATAACAATTTCACACAGGAAACAGCTATGACCATGATTACGCCAAGCG
CGCAATTAACCCTCACTAAAGGGAACAAAAGCTGGGTACCGGGCCCCCCCTCGAATTACCCTGTTATCCC
TATCGAGCAAAATCAATCCTAATGTAAAATAGTATACGTTCATCATTATAATGCAAACACTGTAGAACTG
TTGTGTTGTGCCTTGCATTTCATTCTCAGTTTCTTATCGTCTGTCTCTTTTTACGACAGAGCTAGAAAAA
ACTAGCCTTCATTTGCCATCGCCGTATGCAAATCCACTCCAGAACTCAACAGGTTTGTTCTGCGGCGGGT
GTAAGTGTGAACACCGGCATGTAAGTGCGCTTGAGCAGGAGAATAAAGCGCTCAGAGACACCGGAGGAAT
CCTTTATTTTGCGTTGCGCCTCAGGGGATTCGCTGAGCCT
Features (pLannotate 1.2.2; 21 found; start..end, strand, type, name):
   5881..6708    +  CDS            METTL1: TRMB_HUMAN - Also known as C12orf1 From Homo sapiens (Human).
   6721..6855    -  polyA_signal   SV40 poly(A) signal: SV40 polyadenylation signal
   6878..6961    -  CDS            large T antigen (fragment): large T antigen from SV40 (simian virus 40)
   6977..7109    +  polyA_signal   SV40 poly(A) signal: SV40 polyadenylation signal
   7114..7131    +  promoter       T7 promoter (fragment): promoter for bacteriophage T7 RNA polymerase
   7160..7876    -  CDS            EGFP: EGFP is a basic (constitutively fluorescent) green fluorescent protein published in 1996, derived from Aequorea victoria. It is reported to be a rapidly-maturing weak dimer with moderate acid sensitivity.
   8963..9046    -  CDS            large T antigen (fragment): large T antigen from SV40 (simian virus 40)
   9057..9079    -  misc_feature   MCS (fragment): pBluescript multiple cloning site
   9098..9119    -  misc_feature   MCS (fragment): pBluescript multiple cloning site
   9128..9146    -  promoter       T7 promoter: promoter for bacteriophage T7 RNA polymerase
   9154..9309    +  CDS            lacZα (fragment): LacZα fragment of β-galactosidase; lacZ fragment
   9340..9768    -  rep_origin     f1 ori (sequence partly withheld): f1 bacteriophage origin of replication; arrow indicates direction of (+) strand synthesis
   9795..9899    +  promoter       AmpR promoter: bla
   9900..10760   +  CDS            AmpR: β-lactamase; bla; confers resistance to ampicillin, carbenicillin, and related antibiotics
  10931..11519   +  rep_origin     ori: high-copy-number ColE1/pMB1/pBR322/pUC origin of replication
  11702..11794   +  CDS            lacI (fragment): lac repressor; lacI; The lac repressor binds to the lac operator to inhibit transcription in E. coli. This inhibition can be relieved by adding lactose or isopropyl-β-D-thiogalactopyranoside (IPTG).
  11807..11828   +  protein_bind   CAP binding site: CAP binding activates transcription in the presence of cAMP. E. coli catabolite activator protein
  11843..11873   +  promoter       lac promoter: promoter for the E. coli lac operon
  11877..11899   +  protein_bind   lac operator (fragment): The lac repressor binds to the lac operator to inhibit transcription in E. coli. This inhibition can be relieved by adding lactose or isopropyl-β-D-thiogalactopyranoside (IPTG). lac repressor encoded by lacI
  11942..11960   +  promoter       T3 promoter: promoter for bacteriophage T3 RNA polymerase
  11973..11992   -  misc_feature   MCS (fragment): pBluescript multiple cloning site
