[The description below was written by a language model from this plasmid's Addgene catalogue record and pLannotate feature annotations shown in this document.]
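Description:
rag2:METTL1-S27D_CE_pISceI is a zebrafish transgenesis plasmid designed to express a human METTL1 point mutant under the rag2 promoter, which the record describes as directing expression in the mesenchymal lineage of zebrafish. The backbone is listed simply as a "Rag2 plasmid" and, judging from the annotated features, is pBluescript-derived: it carries a ColE1/pUC-type origin, an f1 origin, an ampicillin resistance gene with its bla promoter, lacZα and lac promoter/operator remnants, flanking T3 and T7 promoters and fragments of the pBluescript multiple cloning site. Although the origin is of the high-copy type, the catalogue lists the plasmid as low copy. The "pISceI" in the name suggests a design for I-SceI meganuclease-mediated genomic integration after embryo injection, but no I-SceI sites are annotated in the feature table.

The payload is an 828 bp human METTL1 coding sequence bearing the S27D substitution, cloned between BamHI and ClaI sites. METTL1 is a tRNA methyltransferase; replacing a serine with aspartate is commonly done to mimic phosphorylation, though the record does not state this intent. The roughly 5.9 kb upstream of the coding sequence is unannotated and presumably contains the rag2 promoter, while SV40 polyadenylation sequences lie immediately downstream. The feature table also detects a second, oppositely oriented cassette containing EGFP, followed by about 1 kb of unannotated sequence. The catalogue entry does not mention this cassette, and its promoter is not identified; it may serve as a fluorescent marker of transgenesis. The associated work concerns METTL1's role in tRNA aminoacylation and oncogenic transformation, consistent with use of this construct in zebrafish tumour modelling.
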