Addgene plasmid #223049: rag2:METTL1-S27D_CE_pISceI
Purpose: Express METTL1-S27D gene in mesenchymal lineage of Zebrafish.
Depositing lab: Alejandro Gutierrez. Depositing organization: Boston Children's Hospital. Publication: A methyltransferase-independent role for METTL1 in tRNA aminoacylation and oncogenic transformation. Ali RH, Orellana EA, Lee SH, Chae YC, Chen Y, Clauwaert J, Kennedy AL, Gutierrez AE, Papke DJ, Valenzuela M, Silverman B, Falzetta A, Ficarro SB, Marto JA, Fletcher CDM, Perez-Atayde A, Alcindor T, Shimamura A, Prensner JR, Gregory RI, Gutierrez A. Mol Cell. 2025 Mar 6;85(5):948-961.e11. doi: 10.1016/j.molcel.2025.01.003. Epub 2025 Jan 31. PubMed 39892392.
Backbone
  Vector backbone: Rag2 plasmid
  Backbone size w/o insert (bp): 12500
  Vector type: Express the insert(gene) in mesenchymal lineage of Zebrafish.
Growth in bacteria
  Bacterial resistance: Ampicillin, 100 μg/mL
  Growth temperature: 37°C
  Growth strain: NEB Stable
  Copy number: Low Copy
Gene/Insert
  Gene/Insert name: METTL1-S27D
  Species: H. sapiens (human)
  Insert size (bp): 828
  Mutation: S27D
  Entrez Gene: METTL1 (a.k.a. C12orf1, TRM8, TRMT8, YDL201w)
  Promoter: Rag2
  Cloning method: Restriction Enzyme; 5′ cloning site BamHi (unknown if destroyed); 3′ cloning site Clai (unknown if destroyed)
  Sequencing primers: 5′ CTGTGGTAAAGCCATGGTTG
Terms and licenses: Academic/Nonprofit Terms; Industry Terms: Not Available to Industry
How to cite: rag2:METTL1-S27D_CE_pISceI was a gift from Alejandro Gutierrez (Addgene plasmid # 223049 ; http://n2t.net/addgene:223049 ; RRID:Addgene_223049)
